Addgene plasmid #145537: pGBW-m4046533
Purpose: Yeast Expression plasmid for SARS-CoV-2 nsp11
Depositing lab: Ginkgo Bioworks & Benjie Chen. Depositing organization: Ginkgo Bioworks.
Backbone
  Vector backbone: AmpR; 2u URA3
  Backbone size w/o insert (bp): 4078
  Vector type: Yeast Expression
  Selectable markers: URA3
Growth in bacteria
  Bacterial resistance: Ampicillin, 100 μg/mL
  Growth temperature: 37°C
  Growth strain: DH5alpha
  Copy number: High Copy
Gene/Insert
  Gene/Insert name: SARS-CoV-2 nsp11
  Species: S. cerevisiae (budding yeast); Severe acute respiratory syndrome coronavirus 2
  Insert size (bp): 38
  Mutation: Saccharomyces cerevisiae recode 1
  Entrez Gene: ORF1ab (a.k.a. GU280_gp01)
  Promoter: pGAL1
  Tag / fusion protein: Cleavable thrombin;StrepII (C terminal on backbone)
  Cloning method: Unknown
Resource information
  A portion of this plasmid was derived from a plasmid made by: GinkgoBioworks
Depositor comments: NCBI Reference Sequence: YP_009725312.1Created by gene synthesis with Not1 site.
How to cite: pGBW-m4046533 was a gift from Ginkgo Bioworks & Benjie Chen (Addgene plasmid # 145537 ; http://n2t.net/addgene:145537 ; RRID:Addgene_145537)
