[The description below was written by a language model from this plasmid's Addgene catalogue record and pLannotate feature annotations shown in this document.]
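Description:
pGBW-m4046533 is an E. coli–yeast shuttle plasmid for galactose-inducible expression of the SARS-CoV-2 nsp11 peptide in Saccharomyces cerevisiae. In bacteria it replicates from a high-copy ColE1/pUC-type origin and is selected with ampicillin. The β-lactamase gene is annotated as being driven by a cat promoter, and the bacterial module is insulated by short transcription terminators (T3Te, T7Te and tonB). The feature table also calls a short rop segment beside AmpR, although the catalogue lists the plasmid as high copy. In yeast the 2μ origin supports episomal multicopy maintenance. The URA3 gene, with its own promoter, complements uracil auxotrophy and can be counterselected with 5-fluoroorotic acid.

The expression cassette consists of the GAL1 promoter, which is regulated by Gal4 and induced by galactose, and a CYC1 terminator fragment. The roughly 120 bp between them is unannotated in the feature table, and this is presumably where the insert lies. According to the catalogue, that insert is a very short (38 bp) synthetic sequence encoding nsp11, a small cleavage product of the viral ORF1ab polyprotein, recoded for S. cerevisiae codon usage and made by gene synthesis. The backbone supplies a C-terminal StrepII tag preceded by a thrombin cleavage site, which allows affinity capture on Strep-Tactin resins and later removal of the tag. The recorded backbone size plus insert is smaller than the 4,851 nt full sequence, and the record does not explain this discrepancy. The stated purpose is yeast expression of nsp11; the record gives no further application.
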