Features (pLannotate 1.2.2; 12 found; start..end, strand, type, name):
     25..466     +  promoter       GAL1 promoter: S. cerevisiae GAL1; inducible promoter, regulated by Gal4
    590..762     +  terminator     CYC1 terminator (fragment): S. cerevisiae CYC1; transcription terminator for CYC1
    798..974     +  promoter       URA3 promoter (fragment): S. cerevisiae URA3
    975..1778    +  CDS            URA3: orotidine-5'-phosphate decarboxylase, required for uracil biosynthesis; S. cerevisiae URA3; yeast auxotrophic marker, counterselectable with 5-fluoroorotic acid (5-FOA)
   1861..2843    -  rep_origin     2μ ori: yeast 2μ plasmid origin of replication
   2921..2950    +  terminator     T3Te terminator: phage T3 early transcription terminator
   2972..3559    +  rep_origin     ori: high-copy-number ColE1/pMB1/pBR322/pUC origin of replication
   3571..3598    -  terminator     T7Te terminator: phage T7 early transcription terminator
   3622..3813    -  CDS            rop: Rop protein, which maintains plasmids at low copy number; rop
   3814..4674    -  CDS            AmpR: β-lactamase; bla; confers resistance to ampicillin, carbenicillin, and related antibiotics
   4675..4777    -  promoter       cat promoter: promoter of the E. coli cat gene encoding chloramphenicol acetyltransferase
   4778..4809    -  terminator     tonB terminator: bidirectional E. coli tonB-P14 transcription terminator
>Addgene plasmid #145537 | pGBW-m4046533 | depositor full sequence | sequence record 287714 | Full Sequence
GCGGCCGCTTGCTATATTGAAGTACGGATTAGAAGCCGCCGAGCGGGCGACAGCCCTCCGACGGAAGACT
CTCCTCCGTGCGTCCTCGTCTTCACCGGTCGCGTTCCTGAAACGCAGATGTGCCTCGCGCCGCACTGCTC
CGAACAATAAAGATTCTACAATACTAGCTTTTATGGTTATGAAGAGGAAAAATTGGCAGTAACCTGGCCC
CACAAACCTTCAAATTAACGAATCAAATTAACAACCATAGGATGATAATGCGATTAGTTTTTTAGCCTTA
TTTCTGGGGTAATTAATCAGCGAAGCGATGATTTTTGATCTATTAACAGATATATAAATGGAAAAGCTGC
ATAACCACTTTAACTAATACTTTCAACATTTTCAGTTTGTATTACTTCTTATTCAAATGTCATAAAAGTA
TCAACAAAAAATTGTTAATATACCTCTATACTTTAACGTCAAGGAGAAAAAACTATAATGTCCGCTGACG
CACAATCATTCCTAAATGGGTTTGCTGTACTCGTGCCGAGAGGTTCTTGGAGCCATCCGCAGTTTGAAAA
ATAAACAGGCCCCTTTTCCTTTGTCGATATCATGTAATTAGTTATGTCACGCTTACATTCACGCCCTCCT
CCCACATCCGCTCTAACCGAAAAGGAAGGAGTTAGACAACCTGAAGTCTAGGTCCCTATTTATTTTTTTT
AATAGTTATGTTAGTATTAAGAACGTTATTTATATTTCAAATTTTTCTTTTTTTTCTGTACAAAGCGGCC
GCCGAACCACTAGTGCACTGCAGTACACGGTTTCCTTGAAATTTTTTTGATTCGGTAATCTCCGAACAGA
AGGAAGAACGAAGGAAGGAGCACAGACTTAGATTGGTATATATACGCATATGTAGTGTTGAAGAAACATG
AAATTGCCCAGTATTCTTAACCCAACTGCACAGAACAAAAACGTGCAGGAAACGAAGATAAATCATGTCG
AAAGCTACATATAAGGAACGTGCTGCTACTCATCCTAGTCCTGTTGCTGCCAAGCTATTTAATATCATGC
ACGAAAAGCAAACAAACTTGTGTGCTTCATTGGATGTTCGTACCACCAAGGAATTACTGGAGTTAGTTGA
AGCATTAGGTCCCAAAATTTGTTTACTAAAAACACATGTGGATATCTTGACTGATTTTTCCATGGAGGGC
ACAGTTAAGCCGCTAAAGGCATTATCCGCCAAGTACAATTTTTTACTCTTCGAGGACAGAAAATTTGCTG
ACATTGGTAATACAGTCAAATTGCAGTACTCTGCGGGTGTATACAGAATAGCAGAATGGGCAGACATTAC
GAATGCACACGGTGTGGTGGGCCCAGGTATTGTTAGCGGTTTGAAGCAGGCGGCAGAAGAAGTAACAAAG
GAACCTAGAGGCCTTTTGATGTTAGCAGAATTGTCATGCAAGGGCTCCCTATCTACTGGAGAATATACTA
AGGGTACTGTTGACATTGCGAAGAGCGACAAAGATTTTGTTATCGGCTTTATTGCTCAAAGAGACATGGG
TGGAAGAGATGAAGGTTACGATTGGTTGATTATGACACCCGGTGTGGGTTTAGATGACAAGGGAGATGCA
TTGGGTCAACAGTATAGAACCGTGGATGATGTGGTTTCTACAGGATCTGACATTATTATTGTTGGAAGAG
GACTATTTGCAAAGGGAAGGGATGCTAAGGTAGAGGGTGAACGTTACAGAAAAGCAGGCTGGGAAGCATA
TTTGAGAAGATGCGGCCAGCAAAACTAAAAAACTGTATTATAAGTAAATGCATGTATACTAAACTCACAA
ATTAGAGCTTCAATTTAATTATATCAGTTATTACCCGAGTAACGAAGCATCTGTGCTTCATTTTGTAGAA
CAAAAATGCAACGCGAGAGCGCTAATTTTTCAAACAAAGAATCTGAGCTGCATTTTTACAGAACAGAAAT
GCAACGCGAAAGCGCTATTTTACCAACGAAGAATCTGTGCTTCATTTTTGTAAAACAAAAATGCAACGCG
AGAGCGCTAATTTTTCAAACAAAGAATCTGAGCTGCATTTTTACAGAACAGAAATGCAACGCGAGAGCGC
TATTTTACCAACAAAGAATCTATACTTCTTTTTTGTTCTACAAAAATGCATCCCGAGAGCGCTATTTTTC
TAACAAAGCATCTTAGATTACTTTTTTTCTCCTTTGTGCGCTCTATAATGCAGTCTCTTGATAACTTTTT
GCACTGTAGGTCCGTTAAGGTTAGAAGAAGGCTACTTTGGTGTCTATTTTCTCTTCCATAAAAAAAGCCT
GACTCCACTTCCCGCGTTTACTGATTACTAGCGAAGCTGCGGGTGCATTTTTTCAAGATAAAGGCATCCC
CGATTATATTCTATACCGATGTGGATTGCGCATACTTTGTGAACAGAAAGTGATAGCGTTGATGATTCTT
CATTGGTCAGAAAATTATGAACGGTTTCTTCTATTTTGTCTCTATATACTACGTATAGGAAATGTTTACA
TTTTCGTATTGTTTTCGATTCACTCTATGAATAGTTCTTACTACAATTTTTTTGTCTAAAGAGTAATACT
AGAGATAAACATAAAAAATGTAGAGGTCGAGTTTAGATGCAAGTTCAAGGAGCGAAAGGTGGATGGGTAG
GTTATATAGGGATATAGCACAGAGATATATAGCAAAGAGATACTTTTGAGCAATGTTTGTGGAAGCGGTA
TTCGCAATATTTTAGTAGCTCGTTACAGTCCGGTGCGTTTTTGGTTTTTTGAAAGTGCGTCATCAGAGCG
CTTTTGGTTTTCAAAAGCGCTCTGAAGTTCCTATACTTTCTAGCTAGAGAATAGGAACTTCCCGAGCGGC
CGCGTGTTACAAGCTTGACTCCAGCGTAACTGGACTGCAATCAACTCACTGGCTCACCTTCACGGGTGGG
CCTTTCTTCGGTAGAAAATCAAAGGATCTTCTTGAGATCCTTTTTTTCTGCGCGTAATCTGCTGCTTGCA
AACAAAAAAACCACCGCTACCAGCGGTGGTTTGTTTGCCGGATCAAGAGCTACCAACTCTTTTTCCGAGG
TAACTGGCTTCAGCAGAGCGCAGATACCAAATACTGTTCTTCTAGTGTAGCCGTAGTTAGGCCACCACTT
CAAGAACTCTGTAGCACCGCCTACATACCTCGCTCTGCTAATCCTGTTACCAGTGGCTGCTGCCAGTGGC
GATAAGTCGTGTCTTACCGGGTTGGACTCAAGACGATAGTTACCGGATAAGGCGCAGCGGTCGGGCTGAA
CGGGGGGTTCGTGCACACAGCCCAGCTTGGAGCGAACGACCTACACCGAACTGAGATACCTACAGCGTGA
GCTATGAGAAAGCGCCACGCTTCCCGAAGGGAGAAAGGCGGACAGGTATCCGGTAAGCGGCAGGGTCGGA
ACAGGAGAGCGCACGAGGGAGCTTCCAGGGGTAAACGCCTGGTATCTTTATAGTCCTGTCGGGTTTCGCC
ACCTCTGACTTGAGCATCGATTTTTGTGATGCTCGTCAGGGGGGCGGAGCCTATGGAAAAACGCCAGCAA
CGCAGAAAGGCCCACCCGAAGGTGAGCCAGGTGATTACATTTGGGCCCTCATCAGAGGTTTTCACCGTCA
TCACCGAAACGCGCGAGGCAGCTGCGGTAAAGCTCATCAGCGTGGTCGTGAAGCGATTCACAGATGTCTG
CCTGTTCATCCGCGTCCAGCTCGTTGAGTTTCTCCAGAAGCGTTAATGTCTGGCTTCTGATAAAGCGGGC
CATGTTAAGGGCGGTTTTTTCCTGTTTGGTCACTTACCAATGCTTAATCAGTGAGGCACCTATCTCAGCG
ATCTGTCTATTTCGTTCATCCATAGTTGCCTGACTCCCCGTCGTGTAGATAACTACGATGCGGGAGGGCT
TACCATCTGGCCCCAGTGCTGCAATGATACCGCGAGACCCACGCTCACCGGCTCCAGATTTATCAGCAAT
AAACCAGCCAGCCGGGAGGGCCGAGCGCAGAAGTGATCCTGCAACTTTATCCGCCTCCATCCAGTCTATT
AATTGTTGCCGGGAAGCTAGAGTAAGTAGTTCGCCAGTTAATAGTTTGCGCAACGTTGTTGCCATTGCTA
CAGGCATCGTGGTGTCACGCTCGTCGTTTGGTATGGCTTCATTCAGCTCCGGTTCCCAACGATCAAGGCG
AGTTACATGATCCCCCATGTTGTGCAAAAAAGCGGTTAGCTCCTTCGGTCCTCCGATCGTTGCCAGAAGT
AAGTTGGCCGCAGTGTTATCACTCATGGTTATGGCAGCACTGCATAATTCTCTTACTGTCATGCCATCCG
TGAGATGCTTTTCTGTGACTGGTGAGTACTCAACCAAGTCATTCTGAGAATAGTGTATGCGGCGACCGAG
TTGCTCTTGCCCGGCGTCAATACGGGATAATACCGCGCCACATAGCAGAACTTTAAAAGTGCTCATCATT
GGAAAACGTTCTTCGGGGCGTAAACTCTCAAGGATCTTACCGCTGTTGAGATCCAGTTCGATGTAACCCA
CTCGTGCACCCAACTGATCTTCAGCATCTTTTACTTTCACCAGCGTTTCTGGGTGAGCAAAAACAGGAAG
GCAAAATGCCGCAAAAAAGGGAATAAGGGCGACACGGAAATGTTGAATACTCATTTTAGCTTCCTTAGCT
CCTGAAAATCTCGATAACTCAAAAAATACGCCCGGTAGTGATCTTATTTCATTATGGTGAAAGTTGGAAC
CTCTTACGTGCCGATCAAGTCAAAAGCCTCCGGTCGGAGGCTTTTGACTTTCTGCTATGGAGGTCAGGTA
TGATTTAAATGGTCAGTTAGA
